>Addgene plasmid #142343 | TFORF2636 | addgene full sequence | sequence record 397198 | Addgene NGS Result
TTAATGTAGTCTTATGCAATACTCTTGTAGTCTTGCAACATGGTAACGATGAGTTAGCAACATGCCTTAC
AAGGAGAGAAAAAGCACCGTGCATGCCGATTGGTGGAAGTAAGGTGGTACGATCGTGCCTTATTAGGAAG
GCAACAGACGGGTCTGACATGGATTGGACGAACCACTGAATTGCCGCATTGCAGAGATATTGTATTTAAG
TGCCTAGCTCGATACATAAACGGGTCTCTCTGGTTAGACCAGATCTGAGCCTGGGAGCTCTCTGGCTAAC
TAGGGAACCCACTGCTTAAGCCTCAATAAAGCTTGCCTTGAGTGCTTCAAGTAGTGTGTGCCCGTCTGTT
GTGTGACTCTGGTAACTAGAGATCCCTCAGACCCTTTTAGTCAGTGTGGAAAATCTCTAGCAGTGGCGCC
CGAACAGGGACTTGAAAGCGAAAGGGAAACCAGAGGAGCTCTCTCGACGCAGGACTCGGCTTGCTGAAGC
GCGCACGGCAAGAGGCGAGGGGCGGCGACTGGTGAGTACGCCAAAAATTTTGACTAGCGGAGGCTAGAAG
GAGAGAGATGGGTGCGAGAGCGTCAGTATTAAGCGGGGGAGAATTAGATCGCGATGGGAAAAAATTCGGT
TAAGGCCAGGGGGAAAGAAAAAATATAAATTAAAACATATAGTATGGGCAAGCAGGGAGCTAGAACGATT
CGCAGTTAATCCTGGCCTGTTAGAAACATCAGAAGGCTGTAGACAAATACTGGGACAGCTACAACCATCC
CTTCAGACAGGATCAGAAGAACTTAGATCATTATATAATACAGTAGCAACCCTCTATTGTGTGCATCAAA
GGATAGAGATAAAAGACACCAAGGAAGCTTTAGACAAGATAGAGGAAGAGCAAAACAAAAGTAAGACCAC
CGCACAGCAAGCGGCCGCTGATCTTCAGACCTGGAGGAGGAGATATGAGGGACAATTGGAGAAGTGAATT
ATATAAATATAAAGTAGTAAAAATTGAACCATTAGGAGTAGCACCCACCAAGGCAAAGAGAAGAGTGGTG
CAGAGAGAAAAAAGAGCAGTGGGAATAGGAGCTTTGTTCCTTGGGTTCTTGGGAGCAGCAGGAAGCACTA
TGGGCGCAGCGTCAATGACGCTGACGGTACAGGCCAGACAATTATTGTCTGGTATAGTGCAGCAGCAGAA
CAATTTGCTGAGGGCTATTGAGGCGCAACAGCATCTGTTGCAACTCACAGTCTGGGGCATCAAGCAGCTC
CAGGCAAGAATCCTGGCTGTGGAAAGATACCTAAAGGATCAACAGCTCCTGGGGATTTGGGGTTGCTCTG
GAAAACTCATTTGCACCACTGCTGTGCCTTGGAATGCTAGTTGGAGTAATAAATCTCTGGAACAGATTTG
GAATCACACGACCTGGATGGAGTGGGACAGAGAAATTAACAATTACACAAGCTTAATACACTCCTTAATT
GAAGAATCGCAAAACCAGCAAGAAAAGAATGAACAAGAATTATTGGAATTAGATAAATGGGCAAGTTTGT
GGAATTGGTTTAACATAACAAATTGGCTGTGGTATATAAAATTATTCATAATGATAGTAGGAGGCTTGGT
AGGTTTAAGAATAGTTTTTGCTGTACTTTCTATAGTGAATAGAGTTAGGCAGGGATATTCACCATTATCG
TTTCAGACCCACCTCCCAACCCCGAGGGGACCCATGCATTGCATCTCAATTAGTCAGCAACCAGGTGTGG
AAAGTCCCCAGGCTCCCCAGCAGGCAGAAGTATGCAAAGCATGCGTCTCAATTAGTCAGCAACCATAGTC
CCGCCCCTAACTCCGCCCATCCCGCCCCTAACTCCGCCCAGTTCCGCCCATTCTCCGCCCCATGGCTGAC
TAATTTTTTTTATTTATGCAGAGGCCGAGGCCGCCTCGGCCTCTGAGCTATTCCAGAAGTAGTGAGGAGG
CTTTTTTGGAGGCCTAGGCTTTTGCAAAAAGCTTTCTAGAGGTACCACCGGAGCTTACCATGACCGAGTA
CAAGCCCACGGTGCGCCTCGCCACCCGCGACGACGTCCCCAGGGCCGTACGCACCCTCGCCGCCGCGTTC
GCCGACTACCCCGCCACGCGCCACACCGTCGATCCGGACCGCCACATCGAGCGGGTCACCGAGCTGCAAG
AACTCTTCCTCACGCGCGTCGGGCTCGACATCGGCAAGGTGTGGGTCGCGGACGACGGCGCCGCCGTGGC
GGTCTGGACCACGCCGGAGAGCGTCGAAGCGGGGGCGGTGTTCGCCGAGATCGGCCCGCGCATGGCCGAG
TTGAGCGGTTCCCGGCTGGCCGCGCAGCAACAGATGGAAGGCCTCCTGGCGCCGCACCGGCCCAAGGAGC
CCGCGTGGTTCCTGGCCACCGTCGGCGTCTCGCCCGACCACCAGGGCAAGGGTCTGGGCAGCGCCGTCGT
GCTCCCCGGAGTGGAGGCGGCCGAGCGCGCCGGGGTGCCCGCCTTCCTGGAGACCTCCGCGCCCCGCAAC
CTCCCCTTCTACGAGCGGCTCGGCTTCACCGTCACCGCCGACGTCGAGGTGCCCGAAGGACCGCGCACCT
GGTGCATGACCCGCAAGCCCGGTGCCAGTTAACGAATTCTAGATCTTGAGACAAATGGCAGTATTCATCC
ACAATTTTAAAAGAAAAGGGGGGATTGGGGGGTACAGTGCAGGGGAAAGAATAGTAGACATAATAGCAAC
AGACATACAAACTAAAGAATTACAAAAACAAATTACAAAAATTCAAAATTTTCGGGTTTATTACAGGGAC
AGCAGAGATCCACTTTGGCGCCGGCTCGAGGCCTGCAGGTGCAAAGATGGATAAAGTTTTAAACAGAGAG
GAATCTTTGCAGCTAATGGACCTTCTAGGTCTTGAAAGGAGTGGGAATTGGCTCCGGTGCCCGTCAGTGG
GCAGAGCGCACATCGCCCACAGTCCCCGAGAAGTTGGGGGGAGGGGTCGGCAATTGAACCGGTGCCTAGA
GAAGGTGGCGCGGGGTAAACTGGGAAAGTGATGTCGTGTACTGGCTCCGCCTTTTTCCCGAGGGTGGGGG
AGAACCGTATATAAGTGCAGTAGTCGCCGTGAACGTTCTTTTTCGCAACGGGTTTGCCGCCAGAACACAG
GTAAGTGCCGTGTGTGGTTCCCGCGGGCCTGGCCTCTTTACGGGTTATGGCCCTTGCGTGCCTTGAATTA
CTTCCACCTGGCTGCAGTACGTGATTCTTGATCCCGAGCTTCGGGTTGGAAGTGGGTGGGAGAGTTCGAG
GCCTTGCGCTTAAGGAGCCCCTTCGCCTCGTGCTTGAGTTGAGGCCTGGCCTGGGCGCTGGGGCCGCCGC
GTGCGAATCTGGTGGCACCTTCGCGCCTGTCTCGCTGCTTTCGATAAGTCTCTAGCCATTTAAAATTTTT
GATGACCTGCTGCGACGCTTTTTTTCTGGCAAGATAGTCTTGTAAATGCGGGCCAAGATCTGCACACTGG
TATTTCGGTTTTTGGGGCCGCGGGCGGCGACGGGGCCCGTGCGTCCCAGCGCACATGTTCGGCGAGGCGG
GGCCTGCGAGCGCGGCCACCGAGAATCGGACGGGGGTAGTCTCAAGCTGGCCGGCCTGCTCTGGTGCCTG
GCCTCGCGCCGCCGTGTATCGCCCCGCCCTGGGCGGCAAGGCTGGCCCGGTCGGCACCAGTTGCGTGAGC
GGAAAGATGGCCGCTTCCCGGCCCTGCTGCAGGGAGCTCAAAATGGAGGACGCGGCGCTCGGGAGAGCGG
GCGGGTGAGTCACCCACACAAAGGAAAAGGGCCTTTCCGTCCTCAGCCGTCGCTTCATGTGACTCCACGG
AGTACCGGGCGCCGTCCAGGCACCTCGATTAGTTCTCGAGCTTTTGGAGTACGTCGTCTTTAGGTTGGGG
GGAGGGGTTTTATGCGATGGAGTTTCCCCACACTGAGTGGGTGGAGACTGAAGTTAGGCCAGCTTGGCAC
TTGATGTAATTCTCCTTGGAATTTGCCCTTTTTGAGTTTGGATCTTGGTTCATTCTCAAGCCTCAGACAG
TGGTTCAAAGTTTTTTTCTTCCATTTCAGGTGTCGTGAGGCTAGCACCGCCACCATGACGGCAAAAAATG
TTGGTTTGACTTCCACAAATGCAGAAGTAAGAGGATTTATAGATCAGAATCTCAGTCCAACAAAAGGCAA
CATTTCATTTGTTGCATTTCCAGTTTCCAATACCAACTCACCTACAAAGATTTTACCAAAAACCTTAGGA
CCAATAAATGTGAATGTTGGACCCCAAATGATTATAAGCACACCACAGAGACTAACCAGTTCAGGAAGTG
TTCTGATTGGGAGTCCATATACCCCTGCACCAGCAATGGTTACTCAGACACACATAGCAGAAGCTACTGG
CTGGGTCCCTGGTGATAGAAAACGGGCTAGAAAATTTATAGACTCTGATTTTTCAGAAAGTAAACGAAGC
AAAAAAGGAGATAAAAATGGGAAAGGCTTGAGACACTTTTCAATGAAAGTGTGTGAGAAAGTTCAACGAA
AAGGTACAACATCGTACAATGAAGTCGCTGATGAGCTGGTGTCAGAGTTCACCAATTCAAATAACCATTT
GGCTGCTGATTCGGCTTATGATCAGAAGAACATTAGGCGAAGAGTTTATGATGCTTTAAATGTGCTAATG
GCAATGAACATAATTTCAAAGGAAAAAAAAGAAATCAAGTGGATTGGCCTGCCTACCAATTCTGCTCAGG
AATGTCAGAATCTGGAGATAGAGAAGCAGAGGCGGATAGAACGGATAAAGCAGAAGCGGGCCCAGCTGCA
AGAACTTCTCCTACAGCAAATCGCTTTCAAAAACCTGGTACAGAGAAATCGACAAAATGAGCAGCAAAAC
CAGGGCCCGCCGGCTCTGAACTCTACCATTCAGCTGCCATTCATAATCATCAATACAAGCAGAAAAACAG
TCATAGATTGCAGCATCTCCAGTGACAAGTTTGAGTATCTTTTCAATTTTGACAACACCTTTGAGATCCA
TGATGACATAGAAGTACTAAAGCGGATGGGAATGTCGTTTGGCCTGGAGTCAGGCAAATGCTCTCTGGAG
GATCTGAAACTTGCGAAATCCCTGGTGCCAAAGGCTTTAGAAGGTTATATCACAGATATCTCCACAGGAC
CTTCTTGGTTAAATCAGGGACTACTTCTGAACTCTACCCAATCAGTTTCAAATTTAGACCTGACCACTGG
TGCCACCTTACCCCAGTCAAGTGTAAACCAAGGGTTATGCTTGGATGCAGAAGTGGCCTTAGCAACTGGG
CAGTTCCTGGCCCCAAACAGTCACCAGTCCAGCAGTGCGGCCTCTCACTGCTCCGAGTCCCGAGGCGAGA
CCCCCTGTTCGTTCAATGATGAAGATGAGGAAGATGATGAGGAGGATTCCTCCTCCCCAGAATAGTAATG
AACTAGTCCGTAACTTGAAAGTATTTCGATTTCTTGGCTTTATATATCTTGTGGAAAGGACGATCGGTGC
TATATTACTTTGATAATACGCGTTAAGTCGACAATCAACCTCTGGATTACAAAATTTGTGAAAGATTGAC
TGGTATTCTTAACTATGTTGCTCCTTTTACGCTATGTGGATACGCTGCTTTAATGCCTTTGTATCATGCT
ATTGCTTCCCGTATGGCTTTCATTTTCTCCTCCTTGTATAAATCCTGGTTGCTGTCTCTTTATGAGGAGT
TGTGGCCCGTTGTCAGGCAACGTGGCGTGGTGTGCACTGTGTTTGCTGACGCAACCCCCACTGGTTGGGG
CATTGCCACCACCTGTCAGCTCCTTTCCGGGACTTTCGCTTTCCCCCTCCCTATTGCCACGGCGGAACTC
ATCGCCGCCTGCCTTGCCCGCTGCTGGACAGGGGCTCGGCTGTTGGGCACTGACAATTCCGTGGTGTTGT
CGGGGAAATCATCGTCCTTTCCTTGGCTGCTCGCCTGTGTTGCCACCTGGATTCTGCGCGGGACGTCCTT
CTGCTACGTCCCTTCGGCCCTCAATCCAGCGGACCTTCCTTCCCGCGGCCTGCTGCCGGCTCTGCGGCCT
CTTCCGCGTCTTCGCCTTCGCCCTCAGACGAGTCGGATCTCCCTTTGGGCCGCCTCCCCGCGTCGACTTT
AAGACCAATGACTTACAAGGCAGCTGTAGATCTTAGCCACTTTTTAAAAGAAAAGGGGGGACTGGAAGGG
CTAATTCACTCCCAACGAAGACAAGATCTGCTTTTTGCTTGTACTGGGTCTCTCTGGTTAGACCAGATCT
GAGCCTGGGAGCTCTCTGGCTAACTAGGGAACCCACTGCTTAAGCCTCAATAAAGCTTGCCTTGAGTGCT
TCAAGTAGTGTGTGCCCGTCTGTTGTGTGACTCTGGTAACTAGAGATCCCTCAGACCCTTTTAGTCAGTG
TGGAAAATCTCTAGCAGTACGTATAGTAGTTCATGTCATCTTATTATTCAGTATTTATAACTTGCAAAGA
AATGAATATCAGAGAGTGAGAGGAACTTGTTTATTGCAGCTTATAATGGTTACAAATAAAGCAATAGCAT
CACAAATTTCACAAATAAAGCATTTTTTTCACTGCATTCTAGTTGTGGTTTGTCCAAACTCATCAATGTA
TCTTATCATGTCTGGCTCTAGCTATCCCGCCCCTAACTCCGCCCATCCCGCCCCTAACTCCGCCCAGTTC
CGCCCATTCTCCGCCCCATGGCTGACTAATTTTTTTTATTTATGCAGAGGCCGAGGCCGCCTCGGCCTCT
GAGCTATTCCAGAAGTAGTGAGGAGGCTTTTTTGGAGGCCTAGGGACGTACCCAATTCGCCCTATAGTGA
GTCGTATTACGCGCGCTCACTGGCCGTCGTTTTACAACGTCGTGACTGGGAAAACCCTGGCGTTACCCAA
CTTAATCGCCTTGCAGCACATCCCCCTTTCGCCAGCTGGCGTAATAGCGAAGAGGCCCGCACCGATCGCC
CTTCCCAACAGTTGCGCAGCCTGAATGGCGAATGGG
[124 nt withheld, positions 7037-7160]
C
[91 nt withheld, positions 7162-7252]
A
[49 nt withheld, positions 7254-7302]
CCTTTGACGTTGGAGTCCACGTTCTTT
[37 nt withheld, positions 7330-7366]
ACCCTATCTCGGTCTATTCTTTTGATTTATAAGGGATTTTGCCGATTTCGGCCTATTGGTTAAAAAATGA
GCTGATTTAACAAAAATTTAACGCGAATTTTAACAAAATATTAACGCTTACAATTTAGGTGGCACTTTTC
GGGGAAATGTGCGCGGAACCCCTATTTGTTTATTTTTCTAAATACATTCAAATATGTATCCGCTCATGAG
ACAATAACCCTGATAAATGCTTCAATAATATTGAAAAAGGAAGAGTATGAGTATTCAACATTTCCGTGTC
GCCCTTATTCCCTTTTTTGCGGCATTTTGCCTTCCTGTTTTTGCTCACCCAGAAACGCTGGTGAAAGTAA
AAGATGCTGAAGATCAGTTGGGTGCACGAGTGGGTTACATCGAACTGGATCTCAACAGCGGTAAGATCCT
TGAGAGTTTTCGCCCCGAAGAACGTTTTCCAATGATGAGCACTTTTAAAGTTCTGCTATGTGGCGCGGTA
TTATCCCGTATTGACGCCGGGCAAGAGCAACTCGGTCGCCGCATACACTATTCTCAGAATGACTTGGTTG
AGTACTCACCAGTCACAGAAAAGCATCTTACGGATGGCATGACAGTAAGAGAATTATGCAGTGCTGCCAT
AACCATGAGTGATAACACTGCGGCCAACTTACTTCTGACAACGATCGGAGGACCGAAGGAGCTAACCGCT
TTTTTGCACAACATGGGGGATCATGTAACTCGCCTTGATCGTTGGGAACCGGAGCTGAATGAAGCCATAC
CAAACGACGAGCGTGACACCACGATGCCTGTAGCAATGGCAACAACGTTGCGCAAACTATTAACTGGCGA
ACTACTTACTCTAGCTTCCCGGCAACAATTAATAGACTGGATGGAGGCGGATAAAGTTGCAGGACCACTT
CTGCGCTCGGCCCTTCCGGCTGGCTGGTTTATTGCTGATAAATCTGGAGCCGGTGAGCGTGGGTCTCGCG
GTATCATTGCAGCACTGGGGCCAGATGGTAAGCCCTCCCGTATCGTAGTTATCTACACGACGGGGAGTCA
GGCAACTATGGATGAACGAAATAGACAGATCGCTGAGATAGGTGCCTCACTGATTAAGCATTGGTAACTG
TCAGACCAAGTTTACTCATATATACTTTAGATTGATTTAAAACTTCATTTTTAATTTAAAAGGATCTAGG
TGAAGATCCTTTTTGATAATCTCATGACCAAAATCCCTTAACGTGAGTTTTCGTTCCACTGAGCGTCAGA
CCCCGTAGAAAAGATCAAAGGATCTTCTTGAGATCCTTTTTTTCTGCGCGTAATCTGCTGCTTGCAAACA
AAAAAACCACCGCTACCAGCGGTGGTTTGTTTGCCGGATCAAGAGCTACCAACTCTTTTTCCGAAGGTAA
CTGGCTTCAGCAGAGCGCAGATACCAAATACTGTTCTTCTAGTGTAGCCGTAGTTAGGCCACCACTTCAA
GAACTCTGTAGCACCGCCTACATACCTCGCTCTGCTAATCCTGTTACCAGTGGCTGCTGCCAGTGGCGAT
AAGTCGTGTCTTACCGGGTTGGACTCAAGACGATAGTTACCGGATAAGGCGCAGCGGTCGGGCTGAACGG
GGGGTTCGTGCACACAGCCCAGCTTGGAGCGAACGACCTACACCGAACTGAGATACCTACAGCGTGAGCT
ATGAGAAAGCGCCACGCTTCCCGAAGGGAGAAAGGCGGACAGGTATCCGGTAAGCGGCAGGGTCGGAACA
GGAGAGCGCACGAGGGAGCTTCCAGGGGGAAACGCCTGGTATCTTTATAGTCCTGTCGGGTTTCGCCACC
TCTGACTTGAGCGTCGATTTTTGTGATGCTCGTCAGGGGGGCGGAGCCTATGGAAAAACGCCAGCAACGC
GGCCTTTTTACGGTTCCTGGCCTTTTGCTGGCCTTTTGCTCACATGTTCTTTCCTGCGTTATCCCCTGAT
TCTGTGGATAACCGTATTACCGCCTTTGAGTGAGCTGATACCGCTCGCCGCAGCCGAACGACCGAGCGCA
GCGAGTCAGTGAGCGAGGAAGCGGAAGAGCGCCCAATACGCAAACCGCCTCTCCCCGCGCGTTGGCCGAT
TCATTAATGCAGCTGGCACGACAGGTTTCCCGACTGGAAAGCGGGCAGTGAGCGCAACGCAATTAATGTG
AGTTAGCTCACTCATTAGGCACCCCAGGCTTTACACTTTATGCTTCCGGCTCGTATGTTGTGTGGAATTG
TGAGCGGATAACAATTTCACACAGGAAACAGCTATGACCATGATTACGCCAAGCGCGCAATTAACCCTCA
CTAAAGGGAACAAAAGCTGGAGCTGCAAGC
Features (pLannotate 1.2.2; 31 found; start..end, strand, type, name):
      5..231     +  promoter       RSV promoter: Rous sarcoma virus enhancer/promoter
    232..412     +  LTR            5' LTR (truncated): truncated 5' long terminal repeat (LTR) from HIV-1
    459..584     +  misc_feature   HIV-1 Ψ: packaging signal of human immunodeficiency virus type 1
    568..931     +  CDS            HIV-1 gag (fragment): gag protein from human immunodeficiency virus 1; gag
   1077..1310    +  misc_feature   RRE: The Rev response element (RRE) of HIV-1 allows for Rev-dependent mRNA export from the nucleus to the cytoplasm.
   1687..1713    +  CDS            Rev (fragment): human immunodeficiency virus 1 (HIV-1) Rev protein; rev; enhances nuclear export of unspliced and incompletely spliced viral mRNAs
   1720..1743    +  promoter       SV40 promoter (fragment): SV40 early promoter
   1744..1815    +  promoter       SV40 promoter (fragment): SV40 enhancer and early promoter
   1839..1974    +  rep_origin     SV40 ori: SV40 origin of replication
   2020..2616    +  CDS            PuroR (fragment): puromycin N-acetyltransferase; pac from Streptomyces; confers resistance to puromycin
   2665..2782    +  misc_feature   cPPT/CTS: central polypurine tract and central termination sequence of HIV-1
   2847..2913    +  CDS            small t antigen (fragment): SV40 (simian virus 40) small t antigen
   2920..4098    +  promoter       EF-1α promoter: strong constitutive promoter for human elongation factor EF-1α
   4115..5452    +  CDS            TFDP2: TFDP2_HUMAN - Also known as DP2. Experimental evidence at protein level: Swiss-Prot protein existence level 1. Can stimulate E2F-dependent transcription. Binds DNA cooperatively with E2F family members through the E2 recognition site, 5'-TTTC[CG]CGC-3', found in the promoter region of a number of genes whose products are involved in cell cycle regulation or in DNA replication. The TFDP2:E2F complex functions in the control of cell- cycle progression from G1 to S phase. The E2F1:DP complex appears to mediate both cell proliferation and apoptosis. Blocks adipocyte differentiation by repressing C
   5468..5521    +  promoter       U6 promoter (fragment): RNA polymerase III promoter for human U6 snRNA
   5563..6151    +  misc_feature   WPRE: woodchuck hepatitis virus posttranscriptional regulatory element
   6202..6221    +  misc_feature   cPPT/CTS (fragment): central polypurine tract and central termination sequence of HIV-1
   6223..6456    +  LTR            3' LTR (ΔU3): self-inactivating 3' long terminal repeat (LTR) from HIV-1
   6534..6655    +  polyA_signal   SV40 poly(A) signal: SV40 polyadenylation signal
   6695..6830    +  rep_origin     SV40 ori: SV40 origin of replication
   6851..6869    -  promoter       T7 promoter: promoter for bacteriophage T7 RNA polymerase
   6877..7032    +  CDS            lacZα (fragment): LacZα fragment of β-galactosidase; lacZ fragment
   7037..7465    +  rep_origin     f1 ori (sequence partly withheld): f1 bacteriophage origin of replication; arrow indicates direction of (+) strand synthesis
   7518..7622    +  promoter       AmpR promoter: bla
   7623..8483    +  CDS            AmpR: β-lactamase; bla; confers resistance to ampicillin, carbenicillin, and related antibiotics
   8654..9242    +  rep_origin     ori: high-copy-number ColE1/pMB1/pBR322/pUC origin of replication
   9425..9517    +  CDS            lacI (fragment): lac repressor; lacI; The lac repressor binds to the lac operator to inhibit transcription in E. coli. This inhibition can be relieved by adding lactose or isopropyl-β-D-thiogalactopyranoside (IPTG).
   9530..9551    +  protein_bind   CAP binding site: CAP binding activates transcription in the presence of cAMP. E. coli catabolite activator protein
   9566..9596    +  promoter       lac promoter: promoter for the E. coli lac operon
   9604..9620    +  protein_bind   lac operator: The lac repressor binds to the lac operator to inhibit transcription in E. coli. This inhibition can be relieved by adding lactose or isopropyl-β-D-thiogalactopyranoside (IPTG). lac repressor encoded by lacI
   9665..9683    +  promoter       T3 promoter: promoter for bacteriophage T3 RNA polymerase
