[The description below was written by a language model from this plasmid's Addgene catalogue record and pLannotate feature annotations shown in this document.]
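Description:
TFORF2636 is a third-generation-style, self-inactivating lentiviral expression plasmid built on the pLX_TRC317 backbone and carrying the human transcription factor TFDP2 (DP2), a partner of E2F family proteins in cell-cycle gene regulation. It belongs to a barcoded transcription factor ORF collection. The annotated sequence record is 9,706 nt, consistent with the stated backbone and insert sizes. In bacteria it replicates from a high-copy ColE1/pUC-type origin and is selected with ampicillin through the bla gene. An f1 origin and remnants of lac/lacZα, T7 and T3 promoter sequences are also present in the plasmid backbone. The depositor notes that the plasmid can recombine, as is common for LTR-containing vectors.

The viral genome is driven in packaging cells by an RSV promoter fused to a truncated HIV-1 5' LTR. This is followed by the Ψ packaging signal with a gag fragment, the RRE for Rev-dependent nuclear export, and a cPPT/CTS. It ends in a ΔU3 3' LTR, which inactivates LTR promoter activity after integration, and a downstream SV40 polyadenylation signal. Two expression units lie between the LTRs. An SV40 early promoter/origin region drives puromycin N-acetyltransferase for selecting transduced mammalian cells. The strong constitutive EF-1α promoter drives the TFDP2 ORF, with a WPRE downstream to enhance transcript expression. The catalogue describes a unique 24-bp barcode associated with each ORF, although it is not annotated in the feature table. A short U6 promoter fragment annotated between the ORF and the WPRE is probably a residual or primer-binding sequence rather than a functional promoter. The construct is intended for TFDP2 overexpression, particularly in pooled screens where the barcode identifies which transcription factor each cell received, such as in directed differentiation studies.
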