Addgene plasmid #142343: TFORF2636
Purpose: Lentiviral vector for overexpressing transcription factor ORFs with unique 24-bp barcodes. Barcodes facilitate identification of transcription factors in pooled screens.
Depositing lab: Feng Zhang. Depositing organization: Broad Institute. Publication: A transcription factor atlas of directed differentiation. Joung J, Ma S, Tay T, Geiger-Schuller KR, Kirchgatterer PC, Verdine VK, Guo B, Arias-Garcia MA, Allen WE, Singh A, Kuksenko O, Abudayyeh OO, Gootenberg JS, Fu Z, Macrae RK, Buenrostro JD, Regev A, Zhang F. Cell. 2023 Jan 5;186(1):209-229.e26. doi: 10.1016/j.cell.2022.11.026. PubMed 36608654.
Backbone
  Vector backbone: pLX_TRC317
  Backbone manufacturer: Broad Institute Genetic Perturbation Platform
  Backbone size w/o insert (bp): 8264
  Vector type: Mammalian Expression, Lentiviral
  Selectable markers: Puromycin
Growth in bacteria
  Bacterial resistance: Ampicillin, 100 μg/mL
  Growth temperature: 37°C
  Growth strain: NEB Stable
  Copy number: High Copy
Gene/Insert
  Gene/Insert name: TFDP2
  Species: H. sapiens (human)
  Insert size (bp): 1442
  Entrez Gene: TFDP2 (a.k.a. DP2)
  Promoter: EF1a
  Cloning method: Unknown
  Sequencing primers: 5′ GGGTGGAGACTGAAGTTAGGCCAG; 3′ CACATAGCGTAAAAGGAGCAACATAG
Terms and licenses: Academic/Nonprofit Terms; Industry Terms: Not Available to Industry
Depositor comments: NM_001178139,XM_017007091,ENST00000489671 . The transcription factor ORF portion of this plasmid was synthesized by Genewiz. Please test multiple small colonies in case of plasmid recombination. To make this collection available in a timely manner, a portion of this collection was not fully sequenced by Addgene. If an Addgene verified full plasmid sequence is not available, please contact us prior to placing an order to request the full sequence.
How to cite: TFORF2636 was a gift from Feng Zhang (Addgene plasmid # 142343 ; http://n2t.net/addgene:142343 ; RRID:Addgene_142343)
