>Addgene plasmid #142343 | TFORF2636 | depositor partial sequence | sequence record 279167 | Insert
ACCGCCACCATGACGGCAAAAAATGTTGGTTTGACTTCCACAAATGCAGAAGTAAGAGGATTTATAGATC
AGAATCTCAGTCCAACAAAAGGCAACATTTCATTTGTTGCATTTCCAGTTTCCAATACCAACTCACCTAC
AAAGATTTTACCAAAAACCTTAGGACCAATAAATGTGAATGTTGGACCCCAAATGATTATAAGCACACCA
CAGAGACTAACCAGTTCAGGAAGTGTTCTGATTGGGAGTCCATATACCCCTGCACCAGCAATGGTTACTC
AGACACACATAGCAGAAGCTACTGGCTGGGTCCCTGGTGATAGAAAACGGGCTAGAAAATTTATAGACTC
TGATTTTTCAGAAAGTAAACGAAGCAAAAAAGGAGATAAAAATGGGAAAGGCTTGAGACACTTTTCAATG
AAAGTGTGTGAGAAAGTTCAACGAAAAGGTACAACATCGTACAATGAAGTCGCTGATGAGCTGGTGTCAG
AGTTCACCAATTCAAATAACCATTTGGCTGCTGATTCGGCTTATGATCAGAAGAACATTAGGCGAAGAGT
TTATGATGCTTTAAATGTGCTAATGGCAATGAACATAATTTCAAAGGAAAAAAAAGAAATCAAGTGGATT
GGCCTGCCTACCAATTCTGCTCAGGAATGTCAGAATCTGGAGATAGAGAAGCAGAGGCGGATAGAACGGA
TAAAGCAGAAGCGGGCCCAGCTGCAAGAACTTCTCCTACAGCAAATCGCTTTCAAAAACCTGGTACAGAG
AAATCGACAAAATGAGCAGCAAAACCAGGGCCCGCCGGCTCTGAACTCTACCATTCAGCTGCCATTCATA
ATCATCAATACAAGCAGAAAAACAGTCATAGATTGCAGCATCTCCAGTGACAAGTTTGAGTATCTTTTCA
ATTTTGACAACACCTTTGAGATCCATGATGACATAGAAGTACTAAAGCGGATGGGAATGTCGTTTGGCCT
GGAGTCAGGCAAATGCTCTCTGGAGGATCTGAAACTTGCGAAATCCCTGGTGCCAAAGGCTTTAGAAGGT
TATATCACAGATATCTCCACAGGACCTTCTTGGTTAAATCAGGGACTACTTCTGAACTCTACCCAATCAG
TTTCAAATTTAGACCTGACCACTGGTGCCACCTTACCCCAGTCAAGTGTAAACCAAGGGTTATGCTTGGA
TGCAGAAGTGGCCTTAGCAACTGGGCAGTTCCTGGCCCCAAACAGTCACCAGTCCAGCAGTGCGGCCTCT
CACTGCTCCGAGTCCCGAGGCGAGACCCCCTGTTCGTTCAATGATGAAGATGAGGAAGATGATGAGGAGG
ATTCCTCCTCCCCAGAATAGTAATGAACTAGTCCGTAACTTGAAAGTATTTCGATTTCTTGGCTTTATAT
ATCTTGTGGAAAGGACGATCGGTGCTATATTACTTTGATAAT
