>Addgene plasmid #142343 | TFORF2636 | depositor partial sequence | sequence record 279168 | Barcode
TCGGTGCTATATTACTTTGATAAT
